Addgene plasmid #113117: Fgfr2-T2A-H2B-Halo donor
Purpose: Donor plasmid for knock-in T2A-H2B-Halo to the c-terminal of mouse Fgfr2 coding sequence
Depositing lab: Janet Rossant. Depositing organization: Hospital for Sick Children. Publication: Efficient generation of targeted large insertions by microinjection into two-cell-stage mouse embryos. Gu B, Posfai E, Rossant J. Nat Biotechnol. 2018 Jun 11. pii: nbt.4166. doi: 10.1038/nbt.4166. PubMed 29889212.
Backbone
  Vector backbone: pbluescript
  Vector type: Synthetic Biology
Growth in bacteria
  Bacterial resistance: Ampicillin, 100 μg/mL
  Growth temperature: 37°C
  Growth strain: DH5alpha
  Copy number: High Copy
Gene/Insert
  Gene/Insert name: Fgfr2 donor region including homology arms and T2A-H2B-Halo
  Species: M. musculus (mouse), Synthetic
  Cloning method: Gibson Cloning
  Sequencing primers: 5′ CACACAGGAAACAGCTATGAC; 3′ CGCAACTGTTGGGAAGGGC
Terms and licenses: Academic/Nonprofit Terms; Industry Terms: Not Available to Industry
How to cite: Fgfr2-T2A-H2B-Halo donor was a gift from Janet Rossant (Addgene plasmid # 113117 ; http://n2t.net/addgene:113117 ; RRID:Addgene_113117)
