[The description below was written by a language model from this plasmid's Addgene catalogue record and pLannotate feature annotations shown in this document.]
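Description:
Fgfr2-T2A-H2B-Halo donor is a homology-directed repair template built in a pBluescript backbone, designed to insert a T2A-H2B-HaloTag cassette at the C-terminal end of the mouse Fgfr2 coding sequence. It is a bacterial cloning plasmid rather than an expression vector. It replicates in E. coli from a high-copy ColE1/pUC-type origin and is selected with ampicillin through the AmpR (β-lactamase) gene and its own promoter. It also keeps the usual pBluescript elements: an f1 origin, lac promoter/operator with a lacZα fragment, remnants of the multiple cloning site, and flanking T3 and T7 promoters.

The insert, assembled by Gibson cloning, lies between the T3 and T7 sides of the polylinker and spans the numbering origin of the circular sequence record. The annotated parts run from a long unannotated stretch, presumably the 5′ homology arm, into a fragment matching the FGFR2 coding sequence. This is followed by histone H2B, a short TEV protease site that appears to act as a linker, and HaloTag. A further unannotated region of about 1 kb after HaloTag is consistent with the 3′ homology arm. The T2A peptide named in the record was not annotated but would fall in the small gap between the Fgfr2 fragment and H2B. A very short hit to GFP11x7 within the upstream arm is probably a spurious match.

No exogenous promoter is present in the cassette, so expression depends on the endogenous Fgfr2 locus after integration. The T2A sequence would cause ribosomal skipping, releasing nuclear, chromatin-bound H2B-Halo separately from the receptor. This gives a reporter of Fgfr2 expression that can be labelled with chloroalkane ligands. The associated work concerns the generation of large targeted insertions by microinjection into two-cell-stage mouse embryos.
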