Features (pLannotate 1.2.2; 19 found; start..end, strand, type, name):
      1..21      +  CDS            TEV site: tobacco etch virus (TEV) protease recognition and cleavage site
     37..920     +  CDS            HaloTag® (fragment): modified bacterial dehalogenase that forms covalent bonds with chloroalkane derivatives
    925..950     -  misc_feature   MCS (fragment): pBluescript multiple cloning site
   1954..1978    -  misc_feature   MCS (fragment): pBluescript multiple cloning site
   1987..2005    -  promoter       T7 promoter: promoter for bacteriophage T7 RNA polymerase
   2013..2168    +  CDS            lacZα (fragment): LacZα fragment of β-galactosidase; lacZ fragment
   2199..2627    -  rep_origin     f1 ori (sequence partly withheld): f1 bacteriophage origin of replication; arrow indicates direction of (+) strand synthesis
   2654..2758    +  promoter       AmpR promoter: bla
   2759..3619    +  CDS            AmpR: β-lactamase; bla; confers resistance to ampicillin, carbenicillin, and related antibiotics
   3790..4378    +  rep_origin     ori: high-copy-number ColE1/pMB1/pBR322/pUC origin of replication
   4561..4653    +  CDS            lacI (fragment): lac repressor; lacI; The lac repressor binds to the lac operator to inhibit transcription in E. coli. This inhibition can be relieved by adding lactose or isopropyl-β-D-thiogalactopyranoside (IPTG).
   4666..4687    +  protein_bind   CAP binding site: CAP binding activates transcription in the presence of cAMP. E. coli catabolite activator protein
   4702..4732    +  promoter       lac promoter: promoter for the E. coli lac operon
   4740..4756    +  protein_bind   lac operator: The lac repressor binds to the lac operator to inhibit transcription in E. coli. This inhibition can be relieved by adding lactose or isopropyl-β-D-thiogalactopyranoside (IPTG). lac repressor encoded by lacI
   4801..4819    +  promoter       T3 promoter: promoter for bacteriophage T3 RNA polymerase
   4832..4879    -  misc_feature   MCS (fragment): pBluescript multiple cloning site
   5280..5296    -  CDS            GFP11x7 (fragment): seven tandem copies of the 11th β-strand of superfolder GFP each GFP11 associates with GFP(1-10), consisting of the first 10 β-strands, to reconstitute fluorescent GFP (Kamiyama et al., 2016)
   6687..6851    +  CDS            FGFR2 (fragment): FGFR2_HUMAN - Also known as BEK, KGFR, KSAM. Experimental evidence at protein level: Swiss-Prot protein existence level 1. Tyrosine-protein kinase that acts as cell-surface receptor for fibroblast growth factors and plays an essential role in the regulation of cell proliferation, differentiation, migration and apoptosis, and in the regulation of embryonic development. Required for normal embryonic patterning, trophoblast function, limb bud development, lung morphogenesis, osteogenesis and skin development. Plays an essential role in the regulation of osteoblast differentiation, proliferation a
   6924..7301    +  CDS            H2B: human histone H2B; HIST1H2BJ
>Addgene plasmid #113117 | Fgfr2-T2A-H2B-Halo donor | addgene full sequence | sequence record 217896 | Addgene NGS Result
GAGGATCTGTACTTTCAGAGCGATAACGATGGATCCGAAATCGGTACTGGCTTTCCATTCGACCCCCATT
ATGTGGAAGTCCTGGGCGAGCGCATGCACTACGTCGATGTTGGTCCGCGCGATGGCACCCCTGTGCTGTT
CCTGCACGGTAACCCGACCTCCTCCTACGTGTGGCGCAACATCATCCCGCATGTTGCACCGACCCATCGC
TGCATTGCTCCAGACCTGATCGGTATGGGCAAATCCGACAAACCAGACCTGGGTTATTTCTTCGACGACC
ACGTCCGCTTCATGGATGCCTTCATCGAAGCCCTGGGTCTGGAAGAGGTCGTCCTGGTCATTCACGACTG
GGGCTCCGCTCTGGGTTTCCACTGGGCCAAGCGCAATCCAGAGCGCGTCAAAGGTATTGCATTTATGGAG
TTCATCCGCCCTATCCCGACCTGGGACGAATGGCCAGAATTTGCCCGCGAGACCTTCCAGGCCTTCCGCA
CCACCGACGTCGGCCGCAAGCTGATCATCGATCAGAACGTTTTTATCGAGGGTACGCTGCCGATGGGTGT
CGTCCGCCCGCTGACTGAAGTCGAGATGGACCATTACCGCGAGCCGTTCCTGAATCCTGTTGACCGCGAG
CCACTGTGGCGCTTCCCAAACGAGCTGCCAATCGCCGGTGAGCCAGCGAACATCGTCGCGCTGGTCGAAG
AATACATGGACTGGCTGCACCAGTCCCCTGTCCCGAAGCTGCTGTTCTGGGGCACCCCAGGCGTTCTGAT
CCCACCGGCCGAAGCCGCTCGCCTGGCCAAAAGCCTGCCTAACTGCAAGGCTGTGGACATCGGCCCGGGT
CTGAATCTGCTGCAAGAAGACAACCCGGACCTGATCGGCAGCGAGATCGCGCGCTGGCTGTCTACTCTGG
AGATTTCCGGTTAAGGATCCACTAGTTCTAGAGCGGCCGCTGAGTGAATGTGTCTTCCTGTCCCCAAACA
CGACAGCACCAGGAACCTACTTACACTGAGCAGAGAGGCTGTGCCTCCAGAGCCTGTGACACGCCTCCAC
TTGTATATATGGATCAGAGGAGTAAATAGTGGGAAGCATATTTGTCACGTGTGTAAAGATTTATACAGTT
GGAAACATGTTACCTAACCAGGAAAGGAAGACTGTTTCCTGATAAGTGGACAGCCGCAAGCCACCATGCC
ACCCTCTCTGACCCACCATGTATGCTGGCTGTGCCCCAGTTGGACTCAAGGCAGACAGGTGTTCTGCCTT
CCTTGTTAATTTTGTAATAATTGGAGAAGATATATGTCAGCACACACTTACAGAGCACAAACGCAGTATA
TAGGTGCTGGATGTATGTAAATATATTCAAATTATGTATAAATATATATTATATATTTACAAGGAATTAT
TTTTTGTATTGATTTTAAATGGATGTCCTGATGCACCTAGAAAATTGGTCTCTCTTTTTTTTAAATAGAT
ATTTGCTAAATGCTGTTCTTAGAGTTTCTTAATTTTCACCGAGCAGAGGTGGGAAAATACTTTTGCTTTC
AGGGAAAATGGTGTCACATTAATTTATTAACGAATTGGTAATATACGAAACGATTAATCATCTATAGTTT
TTTTTTTTTTGTAATTTAAGTGGCATTTCTATGCAGGCAGCACGGAGGACTAGTTAATCTATTGCTTGGA
CTTAACTGGTTATTGGATCCTTTGAGAAGAGAAATATTTACGATATATGACTAATTTGGGGGGAAATGGT
GTTTTGATTTATTTGTGTTTCAACTCTGCTGTCCGATGAGCATGTCTAGACACCCTAATGCCCATGTTTC
AAGAAACCTGTTAAACTCTGTCACCCCAGGGTAACAATTAACCAGACTTCCCAAGACAAATGGTACCAGC
ATCCTCATCCCAAGATGCCTTAATCCACTTCTCTGGAGAACAGACTTCCATGGGAATGATAGCAGCGGCC
GCCACCGCGGTGGAGCTCCAATTCGCCCTATAGTGAGTCGTATTACGCGCGCTCACTGGCCGTCGTTTTA
CAACGTCGTGACTGGGAAAACCCTGGCGTTACCCAACTTAATCGCCTTGCAGCACATCCCCCTTTCGCCA
GCTGGCGTAATAGCGAAGAGGCCCGCACCGATCGCCCTTCCCAACAGTTGCGCAGCCTGAATGGCGAATG
GAAATTGTAAGCGTTAATATTTTGTTAAAATTCGCGTTAAATTTTTGTTAAATCAGCTCATTTTTTAACC
AATAGGCCGAAATCGGCAAAATCCCTTATAAATCAAAAGAATAGACCGAGATAGGGT
[37 nt withheld, positions 2298-2334]
AAAGAACGTGGACTCCAACGTCAAAGG
[49 nt withheld, positions 2362-2410]
T
[91 nt withheld, positions 2412-2502]
G
[124 nt withheld, positions 2504-2627]
CAGGTGGCACTTTTCGGGGAAATGTGCGCGGAACCCCTATTTGTTTATTTTTCTAAATACATTCAAATAT
GTATCCGCTCATGAGACAATAACCCTGATAAATGCTTCAATAATATTGAAAAAGGAAGAGTATGAGTATT
CAACATTTCCGTGTCGCCCTTATTCCCTTTTTTGCGGCATTTTGCCTTCCTGTTTTTGCTCACCCAGAAA
CGCTGGTGAAAGTAAAAGATGCTGAAGATCAGTTGGGTGCACGAGTGGGTTACATCGAACTGGATCTCAA
CAGCGGTAAGATCCTTGAGAGTTTTCGCCCCGAAGAACGTTTTCCAATGATGAGCACTTTTAAAGTTCTG
CTATGTGGCGCGGTATTATCCCGTATTGACGCCGGGCAAGAGCAACTCGGTCGCCGCATACACTATTCTC
AGAATGACTTGGTTGAGTACTCACCAGTCACAGAAAAGCATCTTACGGATGGCATGACAGTAAGAGAATT
ATGCAGTGCTGCCATAACCATGAGTGATAACACTGCGGCCAACTTACTTCTGACAACGATCGGAGGACCG
AAGGAGCTAACCGCTTTTTTGCACAACATGGGGGATCATGTAACTCGCCTTGATCGTTGGGAACCGGAGC
TGAATGAAGCCATACCAAACGACGAGCGTGACACCACGATGCCTGTAGCAATGGCAACAACGTTGCGCAA
ACTATTAACTGGCGAACTACTTACTCTAGCTTCCCGGCAACAATTAATAGACTGGATGGAGGCGGATAAA
GTTGCAGGACCACTTCTGCGCTCGGCCCTTCCGGCTGGCTGGTTTATTGCTGATAAATCTGGAGCCGGTG
AGCGTGGGTCTCGCGGTATCATTGCAGCACTGGGGCCAGATGGTAAGCCCTCCCGTATCGTAGTTATCTA
CACGACGGGGAGTCAGGCAACTATGGATGAACGAAATAGACAGATCGCTGAGATAGGTGCCTCACTGATT
AAGCATTGGTAACTGTCAGACCAAGTTTACTCATATATACTTTAGATTGATTTAAAACTTCATTTTTAAT
TTAAAAGGATCTAGGTGAAGATCCTTTTTGATAATCTCATGACCAAAATCCCTTAACGTGAGTTTTCGTT
CCACTGAGCGTCAGACCCCGTAGAAAAGATCAAAGGATCTTCTTGAGATCCTTTTTTTCTGCGCGTAATC
TGCTGCTTGCAAACAAAAAAACCACCGCTACCAGCGGTGGTTTGTTTGCCGGATCAAGAGCTACCAACTC
TTTTTCCGAAGGTAACTGGCTTCAGCAGAGCGCAGATACCAAATACTGTTCTTCTAGTGTAGCCGTAGTT
AGGCCACCACTTCAAGAACTCTGTAGCACCGCCTACATACCTCGCTCTGCTAATCCTGTTACCAGTGGCT
GCTGCCAGTGGCGATAAGTCGTGTCTTACCGGGTTGGACTCAAGACGATAGTTACCGGATAAGGCGCAGC
GGTCGGGCTGAACGGGGGGTTCGTGCACACAGCCCAGCTTGGAGCGAACGACCTACACCGAACTGAGATA
CCTACAGCGTGAGCTATGAGAAAGCGCCACGCTTCCCGAAGGGAGAAAGGCGGACAGGTATCCGGTAAGC
GGCAGGGTCGGAACAGGAGAGCGCACGAGGGAGCTTCCAGGGGGAAACGCCTGGTATCTTTATAGTCCTG
TCGGGTTTCGCCACCTCTGACTTGAGCGTCGATTTTTGTGATGCTCGTCAGGGGGGCGGAGCCTATGGAA
AAACGCCAGCAACGCGGCCTTTTTACGGTTCCTGGCCTTTTGCTGGCCTTTTGCTCACATGTTCTTTCCT
GCGTTATCCCCTGATTCTGTGGATAACCGTATTACCGCCTTTGAGTGAGCTGATACCGCTCGCCGCAGCC
GAACGACCGAGCGCAGCGAGTCAGTGAGCGAGGAAGCGGAAGAGCGCCCAATACGCAAACCGCCTCTCCC
CGCGCGTTGGCCGATTCATTAATGCAGCTGGCACGACAGGTTTCCCGACTGGAAAGCGGGCAGTGAGCGC
AACGCAATTAATGTGAGTTAGCTCACTCATTAGGCACCCCAGGCTTTACACTTTATGCTTCCGGCTCGTA
TGTTGTGTGGAATTGTGAGCGGATAACAATTTCACACAGGAAACAGCTATGACCATGATTACGCCAAGCG
CGCAATTAACCCTCACTAAAGGGAACAAAAGCTGGGTACCGGGCCCCCCCTCGAGGTCGACGGTATCGAT
AAGCTTGATATCTGCTGATGTTGTTGGAGCCGATACATCCCCCTTCTTGGATGGCGACTCTTTCTCTTGC
CAACCCTAGTGATGAATTATAGTGGGTTTTTGTCTTTTAAACCCTATGATCGCCAACATTCCATGGGCTC
TCTGCTGATAATGCTGAGGCTGTTTGTGCTGTAGTCTGCGCTTTTTGCCCCCTCTCAGAAAAACTGTATG
TCATAGGAGTTGCTGGCTATTGGGTACATAAGCAAAGCCACCCTATTGTGCCAGTGCCTTAGACAGTGAG
ACAAGAAAGGCCCCTGGTTAGAAATCTTATCAGGACTGGGAATGTAACTCAGTTGATAAGAGTGCTTGCT
TAGCGTGCACACAGCCCTGGGTTCAACCGCCTAGTACTACAGAAACTGAGTGTGGCTTCACACACCTGTA
ATCCCAGCACTTGGAGAGATAGATGCAGGAGGATTAGAAGTTCAAGGTTATCTTTAGTCACATAGTATTG
GTAGCCAGCCAGCCTGGAATACTTGAGATACTTACAGGAAGGAAGGAAGGAAGGAAAGAAGGAGGGAGAG
AGGACAGGAGGAAGGAGATAGATATACACAGAAAGAGACAGAGAAACAGAGATTCAGGAGACACAAAGAC
ATACGGAGACACAGTGAGAGAAACAGAAAGACACAGAGAGAGACAGAGAGACATAAAGAGAAATCCCTTC
TAGTTTTGTCCAGGGTCAGTTAGTAAGTACTTTCTGTAAGGCCCAAAGAGTAAACATTTTCAGCTTCAAG
GCCATATGGTCTCTGTCGAAGCTGCCATTCTAGCATGAAAGCAGCCACAGCTCTATGTAAATAAAGAGGG
TCTGTGTTCCACTAAACTTTATGGACTCTGAAACTGGGAAATTTATATAATTTCATATAAATTTATATCA
TTTCATGTCATTGGCTGCCAAAAGATATGACTCAATTTGATTTTTCTACTAGCCATGTACAAATGTTGAG
AAGTCGCCTTAGTTCATGGACCAAACAGAAACACACATGGGTTTGAGCCTTGTCCTGAGCTGGAGGAAGA
GAGTGACCCAAAGGGACCTTGGTAGCAGCCAGGGATGTGTTGGGGAGCAGAGAAACTTTTATGAACTTCA
GTTTCAGTACTGAAACTTCCCTTTCCCTAGACTTCCTTTGACAGCCCATTACGGGCTTAACATCCATGAG
GGTAGCCACACCTTTCCCTAACCCGTTTCTGTTGCTTACTCTGGAGCTCCTGAGGGTAATGGATTATATC
TGTTAAACTGTGCAACAAACGGAGATGACTTCTCCCCTAAATGATCCTAGAAATGACAACTGTAGAATGT
GATTCCGAAAATACATATTCATGTCCTGGCTTTGTAAAGGGTCCTGCTGGGTTTACTTCACTGGGTCTTA
AACTCCGATTGTGAGCCGTAGTGAAGAGGGCTGTATATAGTGGGTCACCGAGGTCCTGTAGCAGAGTGGG
CAAGCTCACTGCCTGCTACCAGCAGTTCACTATGTTTTATGGTCTGCTGCCTGCTGGTGGTTTATAGATG
CTGTGTCGTAAGAGAAAAGTTCAGGGTAGCCTGGAGTGAATGGAGTTGGGGTATCAGGGAGGTCTTTGTA
CACTGGGGTGAGCTAGGCCTCTGGAAAGCTTCCTGGGGGTTCCCCGTCCCTTCCCAAATCTGATAGAGAT
TTTTCAGGAGCTTCTGTTTAAAATGAGATTCTTCTCTTCCCTTCTTGCAGGAATACTTGGACCTCAGTCA
GCCTCTCGAACCGTATTCACCTTGTTATCCTGACCCAAGGTGAAATAAAACGTCTCTCTTCCCTTCTTGC
AGGAATACTTGGATCTCACCCAGCCTCTCGAACAGTATTCTCCTAGTTACCCCGACACAAGGAGCTCTTG
TTCTTCAGGGGACGATTCTGTGTTTTCTCCAGACCCCATGCCTTATGAACCCTGTCTGCCTCAGTATCCA
CACATAAACGGCAGTGTTAAAACAGATATCGAATTCGAGGGCAGAGGAAGTCTTCTAACATGCGGTGACG
TGGAGGAGAATCCCGGCCCTACCGGTATGCCAGAGCCAGCGAAGTCTGCTCCCGCCCCGAAAAAGGGCTC
CAAGAAGGCGGTGACTAAGGCGCAGAAGAAAGGCGGCAAGAAGCGCAAGCGCAGCCGCAAGGAGAGCTAT
TCCATCTATGTGTACAAGGTTCTGAAGCAGGTCCACCCTGACACCGGCATTTCGTCCAAGGCCATGGGCA
TCATGAATTCGTTTGTGAACGACATTTTCGAGCGCATCGCAGGTGAGGCTTCCCGCCTGGCGCATTACAA
CAAGCGCTCGACCATCACCTCCAGGGAGATCCAGACGGCCGTGCGCCTGCTGCTGCCTGGGGAGTTGGCC
AAGCACGCCGTGTCCGAGGGTACTAAGGCCATCACCAAGTACACCAGCGCTAAGGATCCACCGGTCGCCA
CCATG
