>Addgene plasmid #113117 | Fgfr2-T2A-H2B-Halo donor | depositor partial sequence | sequence record 213388 | Fgfr2-T2A-H2B-Halo donor sequence 7323 bps
[52 nt withheld, positions 1-52]
C
[91 nt withheld, positions 54-144]
A
[49 nt withheld, positions 146-194]
CCTTTGACGTTGGAGTCCACGTTCTTT
[37 nt withheld, positions 222-258]
ACCCTATCTCGGTCTATTCTTTTGATTTATAAGGGATTTTGCCGATTTCGGCCTATTGGTTAAAAAATGA
GCTGATTTAACAAAAATTTAACGCGAATTTTAACAAAATATTAACGCTTACAATTTAGGTGGCACTTTTC
GGGGAAATGTGCGCGGAACCCCTATTTGTTTATTTTTCTAAATACATTCAAATATGTATCCGCTCATGAG
ACAATAACCCTGATAAATGCTTCAATAATATTGAAAAAGGAAGAGTATGAGTATTCAACATTTCCGTGTC
GCCCTTATTCCCTTTTTTGCGGCATTTTGCCTTCCTGTTTTTGCTCACCCAGAAACGCTGGTGAAAGTAA
AAGATGCTGAAGATCAGTTGGGTGCACGAGTGGGTTACATCGAACTGGATCTCAACAGCGGTAAGATCCT
TGAGAGTTTTCGCCCCGAAGAACGTTTTCCAATGATGAGCACTTTTAAAGTTCTGCTATGTGGCGCGGTA
TTATCCCGTATTGACGCCGGGCAAGAGCAACTCGGTCGCCGCATACACTATTCTCAGAATGACTTGGTTG
AGTACTCACCAGTCACAGAAAAGCATCTTACGGATGGCATGACAGTAAGAGAATTATGCAGTGCTGCCAT
AACCATGAGTGATAACACTGCGGCCAACTTACTTCTGACAACGATCGGAGGACCGAAGGAGCTAACCGCT
TTTTTGCACAACATGGGGGATCATGTAACTCGCCTTGATCGTTGGGAACCGGAGCTGAATGAAGCCATAC
CAAACGACGAGCGTGACACCACGATGCCTGTAGCAATGGCAACAACGTTGCGCAAACTATTAACTGGCGA
ACTACTTACTCTAGCTTCCCGGCAACAATTAATAGACTGGATGGAGGCGGATAAAGTTGCAGGACCACTT
CTGCGCTCGGCCCTTCCGGCTGGCTGGTTTATTGCTGATAAATCTGGAGCCGGTGAGCGTGGGTCTCGCG
GTATCATTGCAGCACTGGGGCCAGATGGTAAGCCCTCCCGTATCGTAGTTATCTACACGACGGGGAGTCA
GGCAACTATGGATGAACGAAATAGACAGATCGCTGAGATAGGTGCCTCACTGATTAAGCATTGGTAACTG
TCAGACCAAGTTTACTCATATATACTTTAGATTGATTTAAAACTTCATTTTTAATTTAAAAGGATCTAGG
TGAAGATCCTTTTTGATAATCTCATGACCAAAATCCCTTAACGTGAGTTTTCGTTCCACTGAGCGTCAGA
CCCCGTAGAAAAGATCAAAGGATCTTCTTGAGATCCTTTTTTTCTGCGCGTAATCTGCTGCTTGCAAACA
AAAAAACCACCGCTACCAGCGGTGGTTTGTTTGCCGGATCAAGAGCTACCAACTCTTTTTCCGAAGGTAA
CTGGCTTCAGCAGAGCGCAGATACCAAATACTGTCCTTCTAGTGTAGCCGTAGTTAGGCCACCACTTCAA
GAACTCTGTAGCACCGCCTACATACCTCGCTCTGCTAATCCTGTTACCAGTGGCTGCTGCCAGTGGCGAT
AAGTCGTGTCTTACCGGGTTGGACTCAAGACGATAGTTACCGGATAAGGCGCAGCGGTCGGGCTGAACGG
GGGGTTCGTGCACACAGCCCAGCTTGGAGCGAACGACCTACACCGAACTGAGATACCTACAGCGTGAGCT
ATGAGAAAGCGCCACGCTTCCCGAAGGGAGAAAGGCGGACAGGTATCCGGTAAGCGGCAGGGTCGGAACA
GGAGAGCGCACGAGGGAGCTTCCAGGGGGAAACGCCTGGTATCTTTATAGTCCTGTCGGGTTTCGCCACC
TCTGACTTGAGCGTCGATTTTTGTGATGCTCGTCAGGGGGGCGGAGCCTATGGAAAAACGCCAGCAACGC
GGCCTTTTTACGGTTCCTGGCCTTTTGCTGGCCTTTTGCTCACATGTTCTTTCCTGCGTTATCCCCTGAT
TCTGTGGATAACCGTATTACCGCCTTTGAGTGAGCTGATACCGCTCGCCGCAGCCGAACGACCGAGCGCA
GCGAGTCAGTGAGCGAGGAAGCGGAAGAGCGCCCAATACGCAAACCGCCTCTCCCCGCGCGTTGGCCGAT
TCATTAATGCAGCTGGCACGACAGGTTTCCCGACTGGAAAGCGGGCAGTGAGCGCAACGCAATTAATGTG
AGTTAGCTCACTCATTAGGCACCCCAGGCTTTACACTTTATGCTTCCGGCTCGTATGTTGTGTGGAATTG
TGAGCGGATAACAATTTCACACAGGAAACAGCTATGACCATGATTACGCCAAGCGCGCAATTAACCCTCA
CTAAAGGGAACAAAAGCTGGGTACCGGGCCCCCCCTCGAGGTCGACGGTATCGATAAGCTTGATATCTGC
TGATGTTGTTGGAGCCGATACATCCCCCTTCTTGGATGGCGACTCTTTCTCTTGCCAACCCTAGTGATGA
ATTATAGTGGGTTTTTGTCTTTTAAACCCTATGATCGCCAACATTCCATGGGCTCTCTGCTGATAATGCT
GAGGCTGTTTGTGCTGTAGTCTGCGCTTTTTGCCCCCTCTCAGAAAAACTGTATGTCATAGGAGTTGCTG
GCTATTGGGTACATAAGCAAAGCCACCCTATTGTGCCAGTGCCTTAGACAGTGAGACAAGAAAGGCCCCT
GGTTAGAAATCTTATCAGGACTGGGAATGTAACTCAGTTGATAAGAGTGCTTGCTTAGCGTGCACACAGC
CCTGGGTTCAACCGCCTAGTACTACAGAAACTGAGTGTGGCTTCACACACCTGTAATCCCAGCACTTGGA
GAGATAGATGCAGGAGGATTAGAAGTTCAAGGTTATCTTTAGTCACATAGTATTGGTAGCCAGCCAGCCT
GGAATACTTGAGATACTTACAGGAAGGAAGGAAGGAAGGAAAGAAGGAGGGAGAGAGGACAGGAGGAAGG
AGATAGATATACACAGAAAGAGACAGAGAAACAGAGATTCAGGAGACACAAAGACATACGGAGACACAGT
GAGAGAAACAGAAAGACACAGAGAGAGACAGAGAGACATAAAGAGAAATCCCTTCTAGTTTTGTCCAGGG
TCAGTTAGTAAGTACTTTCTGTAAGGCCCAAAGAGTAAACATTTTCAGCTTCAAGGCCATATGGTCTCTG
TCGAAGCTGCCATTCTAGCATGAAAGCAGCCACAGCTCTATGTAAATAAAGAGGGTCTGTGTTCCACTAA
ACTTTATGGACTCTGAAACTGGGAAATTTATATAATTTCATATAAATTTATATCATTTCATGTCATTGGC
TGCCAAAAGATATGACTCAATTTGATTTTTCTACTAGCCATGTACAAATGTTGAGAAGTCGCCTTAGTTC
ATGGACCAAACAGAAACACACATGGGTTTGAGCCTTGTCCTGAGCTGGAGGAAGAGAGTGACCCAAAGGG
ACCTTGGTAGCAGCCAGGGATGTGTTGGGGAGCAGAGAAACTTTTATGAACTTCAGTTTCAGTACTGAAA
CTTCCCTTTCCCTAGACTTCCTTTGACAGCCCATTACGGGCTTAACATCCATGAGGGTAGCCACACCTTT
CCCTAACCCGTTTCTGTTGCTTACTCTGGAGCTCCTGAGGGTAATGGATTATATCTGTTAAACTGTGCAA
CAAACGGAGATGACTTCTCCCCTAAATGATCCTAGAAATGACAACTGTAGAATGTGATTCCGAAAATACA
TATTCATGTCCTGGCTTTGTAAAGGGTCCTGCTGGGTTTACTTCACTGGGTCTTAAACTCCGATTGTGAG
CCGTAGTGAAGAGGGCTGTATATAGTGGGTCACCGAGGTCCTGTAGCAGAGTGGGCAAGCTCACTGCCTG
CTACCAGCAGTTCACTATGTTTTATGGTCTGCTGCCTGCTGGTGGTTTATAGATGCTGTGTCGTAAGAGA
AAAGTTCAGGGTAGCCTGGAGTGAATGGAGTTGGGGTATCAGGGAGGTCTTTGTACACTGGGGTGAGCTA
GGCCTCTGGAAAGCTTCCTGGGGGTTCCCCGTCCCTTCCCAAATCTGATAGAGATTTTTCAGGAGCTTCT
GTTTAAAATGAGATTCTTCTCTTCCCTTCTTGCAGGAATACTTGGACCTCAGTCAGCCTCTCGAACCGTA
TTCACCTTGTTATCCTGACCCAAGGTGAAATAAAACGTCTCTCTTCCCTTCTTGCAGGAATACTTGGATC
TCACCCAGCCTCTCGAACAGTATTCTCCTAGTTACCCCGACACAAGGAGCTCTTGTTCTTCAGGGGACGA
TTCTGTGTTTTCTCCAGACCCCATGCCTTATGAACCCTGTCTGCCTCAGTATCCACACATAAACGGCAGT
GTTAAAACAGATATCGAATTCGAGGGCAGAGGAAGTCTTCTAACATGCGGTGACGTGGAGGAGAATCCCG
GCCCTACCGGTATGCCAGAGCCAGCGAAGTCTGCTCCCGCCCCGAAAAAGGGCTCCAAGAAGGCGGTGAC
TAAGGCGCAGAAGAAAGGCGGCAAGAAGCGCAAGCGCAGCCGCAAGGAGAGCTATTCCATCTATGTGTAC
AAGGTTCTGAAGCAGGTCCACCCTGACACCGGCATTTCGTCCAAGGCCATGGGCATCATGAATTCGTTTG
TGAACGACATTTTCGAGCGCATCGCAGGTGAGGCTTCCCGCCTGGCGCATTACAACAAGCGCTCGACCAT
CACCTCCAGGGAGATCCAGACGGCCGTGCGCCTGCTGCTGCCTGGGGAGTTGGCCAAGCACGCCGTGTCC
GAGGGTACTAAGGCCATCACCAAGTACACCAGCGCTAAGGATCCACCGGTCGCCACCATGGAGGATCTGT
ACTTTCAGAGCGATAACGATGGATCCGAAATCGGTACTGGCTTTCCATTCGACCCCCATTATGTGGAAGT
CCTGGGCGAGCGCATGCACTACGTCGATGTTGGTCCGCGCGATGGCACCCCTGTGCTGTTCCTGCACGGT
AACCCGACCTCCTCCTACGTGTGGCGCAACATCATCCCGCATGTTGCACCGACCCATCGCTGCATTGCTC
CAGACCTGATCGGTATGGGCAAATCCGACAAACCAGACCTGGGTTATTTCTTCGACGACCACGTCCGCTT
CATGGATGCCTTCATCGAAGCCCTGGGTCTGGAAGAGGTCGTCCTGGTCATTCACGACTGGGGCTCCGCT
CTGGGTTTCCACTGGGCCAAGCGCAATCCAGAGCGCGTCAAAGGTATTGCATTTATGGAGTTCATCCGCC
CTATCCCGACCTGGGACGAATGGCCAGAATTTGCCCGCGAGACCTTCCAGGCCTTCCGCACCACCGACGT
CGGCCGCAAGCTGATCATCGATCAGAACGTTTTTATCGAGGGTACGCTGCCGATGGGTGTCGTCCGCCCG
CTGACTGAAGTCGAGATGGACCATTACCGCGAGCCGTTCCTGAATCCTGTTGACCGCGAGCCACTGTGGC
GCTTCCCAAACGAGCTGCCAATCGCCGGTGAGCCAGCGAACATCGTCGCGCTGGTCGAAGAATACATGGA
CTGGCTGCACCAGTCCCCTGTCCCGAAGCTGCTGTTCTGGGGCACCCCAGGCGTTCTGATCCCACCGGCC
GAAGCCGCTCGCCTGGCCAAAAGCCTGCCTAACTGCAAGGCTGTGGACATCGGCCCGGGTCTGAATCTGC
TGCAAGAAGACAACCCGGACCTGATCGGCAGCGAGATCGCGCGCTGGCTGTCTACTCTGGAGATTTCCGG
TTAAGGATCCACTAGTTCTAGAGCGGCCGCTGAGTGAATGTGTCTTCCTGTCCCCAAACACGACAGCACC
AGGAACCTACTTACACTGAGCAGAGAGGCTGTGCCTCCAGAGCCTGTGACACGCCTCCACTTGTATATAT
GGATCAGAGGAGTAAATAGTGGGAAGCATATTTGTCACGTGTGTAAAGATTTATACAGTTGGAAACATGT
TACCTAACCAGGAAAGGAAGACTGTTTCCTGATAAGTGGACAGCCGCAAGCCACCATGCCACCCTCTCTG
ACCCACCATGTATGCTGGCTGTGCCCCAGTTGGACTCAAGGCAGACAGGTGTTCTGCCTTCCTTGTTAAT
TTTGTAATAATTGGAGAAGATATATGTCAGCACACACTTACAGAGCACAAACGCAGTATATAGGTGCTGG
ATGTATGTAAATATATTCAAATTATGTATAAATATATATTATATATTTACAAGGAATTATTTTTTGTATT
GATTTTAAATGGATGTCCTGATGCACCTAGAAAATTGGTCTCTCTTTTTTTTAAATAGATATTTGCTAAA
TGCTGTTCTTAGAGTTTCTTAATTTTCACCGAGCAGAGGTGGGAAAATACTTTTGCTTTCAGGGAAAATG
GTGTCACATTAATTTATTAACGAATTGGTAATATACGAAACGATTAATCATCTATAGTTTTTTTTTTTTT
GTAATTTAAGTGGCATTTCTATGCAGGCAGCACGGAGGACTAGTTAATCTATTGCTTGGACTTAACTGGT
TATTGGATCCTTTGAGAAGAGAAATATTTACGATATATGACTAATTTGGGGGGAAATGGTGTTTTGATTT
ATTTGTGTTTCAACTCTGCTGTCCGATGAGCATGTCTAGACACCCTAATGCCCATGTTTCAAGAAACCTG
TTAAACTCTGTCACCCCAGGGTAACAATTAACCAGACTTCCCAAGACAAATGGTACCAGCATCCTCATCC
CAAGATGCCTTAATCCACTTCTCTGGAGAACAGACTTCCATGGGAATGATAGCAGCGGCCGCCACCGCGG
TGGAGCTCCAATTCGCCCTATAGTGAGTCGTATTACGCGCGCTCACTGGCCGTCGTTTTACAACGTCGTG
ACTGGGAAAACCCTGGCGTTACCCAACTTAATCGCCTTGCAGCACATCCCCCTTTCGCCAGCTGGCGTAA
TAGCGAAGAGGCCCGCACCGATCGCCCTTCCCAACAGTTGCGCAGCCTGAATGGCGAATGGG
[73 nt withheld, positions 7251-7323]
